>Addgene plasmid #222603 | MAC3-C-GFP-NES | addgene full sequence | sequence record 441398 | Addgene NGS Result
ATTGATTTAAAACTTCATTTTTAATTTAAAAGGATCTAGGTGAAGATCCTTTTTGATAATCTCATGACCA
AAATCCCTTAACGTGAGTTTTCGTTCCACTGAGCGTCAGACCCCGTAGAAAAGATCAAAGGATCTTCTTG
AGATCCTTTTTTTCTGCGCGTAATCTGCTGCTTGCAAACAAAAAAACCACCGCTACCAGCGGTGGTTTGT
TTGCCGGATCAAGAGCTACCAACTCTTTTTCCGAAGGTAACTGGCTTCAGCAGAGCGCAGATACCAAATA
CTGTTCTTCTAGTGTAGCCGTAGTTAGGCCACCACTTCAAGAACTCTGTAGCACCGCCTACATACCTCGC
TCTGCTAATCCTGTTACCAGTGGCTGCTGCCAGTGGCGATAAGTCGTGTCTTACCGGGTTGGACTCAAGA
CGATAGTTACCGGATAAGGCGCAGCGGTCGGGCTGAACGGGGGGTTCGTGCACACAGCCCAGCTTGGAGC
GAACGACCTACACCGAACTGAGATACCTACAGCGTGAGCTATGAGAAAGCGCCACGCTTCCCGAAGGGAG
AAAGGCGGACAGGTATCCGGTAAGCGGCAGGGTCGGAACAGGAGAGCGCACGAGGGAGCTTCCAGGGGGA
AACGCCTGGTATCTTTATAGTCCTGTCGGGTTTCGCCACCTCTGACTTGAGCGTCGATTTTTGTGATGCT
CGTCAGGGGGGCGGAGCCTATGGAAAAACGCCAGCAACGCGGCCTTTTTACGGTTCCTGGCCTTTTGCTG
GCCTTTTGCTCACATGTTCTTTCCTGCGTTATCCCCTGATTCTGTGGATAACCGTATTACCGCCTTTGAG
TGAGGATACCGCTCGCCGCAGCCGAACGACCGAGCGCAGCGAGTCAGTGAGCGAGGAAGCGGAAGAGCGC
CCAATACGCAAACCGCCTCTCCCCGCGCGTTGGCCGATTCATTAATGCAGCTGGCACGACAGGTTTCCCG
ACTGGAAAGCGGGCAGTGAGCGCAACGCAATTAATGTGAGTTAGCTCACTCATTAGGCACCCCAGGCTTT
ACACTTTATGCTTCCGGCTCGTATGTTGTGTGGAATTGTGAGCGGATAACAATTTCACACAGGAAACAGC
TATGACCATGATTACGCCAAGCTCTAGCTAGAGGTCGACGGTATACAGACATGATAAGATACATTGATGA
GTTTGGACAAACCACAACTAGAATGCAGTGAAAAAAATGCTTTATTTGTGAAATTTGTGATGCTATTGCT
TTATTTGTAACCATTATAAGCTGCAATAAACAAGTTGGGGTGGGCGAAGAACTCCAGCATGAGATCCCCG
CGCTGGAGGATCATCCAGCCGGCGTCCCGGAAAACGATTCCGAAGCCCAACCTTTCATAGAAGGCGGCGG
TGGAATCGAAATCTCGTAGTACGTGCTATTCCTTTGCCCTCGGACGAGTGCTGGGGCGTCGGTTTCCACT
ATCGGCGAGTACTTCTACACAGCCATCGGTCCAGACGGCCGCGCTTCTGCGGGCGATTTGTGTACGCCCG
ACAGTCCCGGCTCCGGATCGGACGATTGCGTCGCATCGACCCTGCGCCCAAGCTGCATCATCGAAATTGC
CGTCAACCAAGCTCTGATAGAGTTGGTCAAGACCAATGCGGAGCATATACGCCCGGAGCCGCGGCGATCC
TGCAAGCTCCGGATGCCTCCGCTCGAAGTAGCGCGTCTGCTGCTCCATACAAGCCAACCACGGCCTCCAG
AAGAAGATGTTGGCGACCTCGTATTGGGAATCCCCGAACATCGCCTCGCTCCAGTCAATGACCGCTGTTA
TGCGGCCATTGTCCGTCAGGACATTGTTGGAGCCGAAATCCGCGTGCACGAGGTGCCGGACTTCGGGGCA
GTCCTCGGCCCAAAGCATCAGCTCATCGAGAGCCTGCGCGACGGACGCACTGACGGTGTCGTCCATCACA
GTTTGCCAGTGATACACATGGGGATCAGCAATCGCGCATATGAAATCACGCCATGTAGTGTATTGACCGA
TTCCTTGCGGTCCGAATGGGCCGAACCCGCTCGTCTGGCTAAGATCGGCCGCAGCGATCGCATCCATGGC
CTCCGCGACCGGCTGCAGAACAGCGGGCAGTTCGGTTTCAGGCAGGTCTTGCAACGTGACACCCTGTGCA
CGGCGGGAGATGCAATAGGTCAGGCTCTCGCTGAATTCCCCAATGTCAAGCACTTCCGGAATCGGGAGCG
CGGCCGATGCAAAGTGCCGATAAACATAACGATCTTTGTAGAAACCATCGGCGCAGCTATTTACCCGCAG
GACATATCCACGCCCTCCTACATCGAAGCTGAAAGCACGAGATTCTTCGCCCTCCGAGAGCTGCATCAGG
TCGGAGACGCTGTCGAACTTTTCGATCAGAAACTTCTCGACAGACGTCGCGGTGAGTTCAGGCTTTTTGG
CCAAGGAAGTTCCTATACTTTCTAGAGAATAGGAACTTCGGAATAGGAACTTCTAGGTACGTGAACCATC
ACCCT
[91 nt withheld, positions 2526-2616]
G
[124 nt withheld, positions 2618-2741]
GGGGATACCCCCTAGAGCCCCAGCTGGTTCTTTCCGCCTCAGAAGCCATAGAGCCCACCGCATCCCCAGC
ATGCCTGCTATTGTCTTCCCAATCCTCCCCCTTGCTGTCCTGCCCCACCCCACCCCCCAGAATAGAATGA
CACCTACTCAGACAATGCGATGCAATTTCCTCATTTTATTAGGAAAGGACAGTGGGAGTGGCACCTTCCA
GGGTCAAGGAAGGCACGGGGGAGGGGCAAACAACAGATGGCTGGCAACTAGAAGGCACAGTCGAGGCTGA
TCAGCGGGTTTAAACGGGCCCTCTAGACTCGAGTCATCACTTCTCCTTGAACTTCTTCAGGTTCTCGCTG
ATTCTCTTCAGCACCTTCAGCAGCACCTCCTTTCTGTCCCAGTCCTTGCCGGTGATCTCGTACAGGGTGG
TGGCTCTGTCCTTGATCTCCTCGGGGATCTCTCTCTGGTTCACGTTGATGCCGATGCCCACGATCAGCTT
GTCCTTGCTCAGCTCGCACAGCACGCCGCTCACCTTCTTCTCCTGGAAGTACACGTCGTTGGGCCACTTC
AGGCTGAAGGGGATCTCGGTGATCTCCTCCAGGGCCTCGCTCACGCTCAGGCCCAGCACCAGGGGCAGCT
GCAGCAGGTTCTCGAACTCCTTGGGGTTCAGCAGGAAGCTGAAGTACAGGCCGCCCTCCTGGCTCAGCCA
CTTTCTGCCCGGGCCGCCTCTGCCCTTGGTCTGTCTGTCGGCCACCAGGGCGGTGCCGTAGGACACGTTC
CACTCCTTCAGTCTCTCCTGGGTGCTGTCCACCTCCTTCAGCCAGATCAGGTTCTTGAAGTCGGCGTAGT
CGGGCACGTCGTAGGGGTAGCTGGCCATGGTGCTGCCCAGCTCGGTGCCTTTCTCAAACTGAGGGTGGGA
CCAGCTTCCTCCGCCGCTTCCGCCGCCAGATCCTCCGCCCTTCTCGAACTGGGGATGGCTCCACCCCACT
TTCTTGTACAGGCTGGTGATGTCGGCGGCCTTGATATCAACCACTTTGTACAAGAAAGCTGGGTCCTTGA
ACAGCTCGTCCATGCCGAGAGTGATCCCGGCGGCGGTCACGAACTCCAGCAGGACCATGTGATCGCGCTT
CTCGTTGGGGTCTTTGCTCAGGGCGGACTGGGTGCTCAGGTAGTGGTTGTCGGGCAGCAGCACGGGGCCG
TCGCCGATGGGGGTGTTCTGCTGGTAGTGGTCGGCGAGCTGCACGCTGCCGTCCTCGATGTTGTGGCGGA
TCTTGAAGTTCACCTTGATGCCGTTCTTCTGCTTGTCGGCCATGATATAGACGTTGTGGCTGTTGTAGTT
GTACTCCAGCTTGTGCCCCAGGATGTTGCCGTCCTCCTTGAAGTCGATGCCCTTCAGCTCGATGCGGTTC
ACCAGGGTGTCGCCCTCGAACTTCACCTCGGCGCGGGTCTTGTAGTTGCCGTCGTCCTTGAAGAAGATGG
TGCGCTCCTGGACGTAGCCTTCGGGCATGGCGGACTTGAAGAAGTCGTGCTGCTTCATGTGGTCGGGGTA
GCGGCTGAAGCACTGCACGCCGTAGGTCAGGGTGGTCACGAGGGTGGGCCAGGGCACGGGCAGCTTGCCG
GTGGTGCAGATGAACTTCAGGGTCAGCTTGCCGTAGGTGGCATCGCCCTCGCCCTCGCCGGACACGCTGA
ACTTGTGGCCGTTTACGTCGCCGTCCAGCTCGACCAGGATGGGCACCACCCCGGTGAACAGCTCCTCGCC
CTTGCTCACCATGTTGAAGCCTGCTTTTTTGTACAAACTTGTTGATGGCGCGCCCAGATCCAGATCTTCC
AGCGCTTCCAGCAGCATGGTACCGGTACCACACTGGACTAGTGGATCCGAGCTCGGTACCAAGCTTAAGT
TTAAACGCTAGAGTCCGGAGGCTGGATCGGTCCCGGTGTCTTCTATGGAGGTCAAAACAGCGTGGATGGC
GTCTCCAGGCGATCTGACGGTTCACTAAACGAGCTCGTCGACGATCTCTATCACTGATAGGGAGATCTCT
ATCACTGATAGGGAGAGCTCTGCTTATATAGACCTCCCACCGTACACGCCTACCGCCCATTTGCGTCAAT
GGGGCGGAGTTGTTACGACATTTTGGAAAGTCCCGTTGATTTTGGTGCCAAAACAAACTCCCATTGACGT
CAATGGGGTGGAGACTTGGAAATCCCCGTGAGTCAAACCGCTATCCACGCCCATTGATGTACTGCCAAAA
CCGCATCACCATGGTAATAGCGATGACTAATACGTAGATGTACTGCCAAGTAGGAAAGTCCCATAAGGTC
ATGTACTGGGCATAATGCCAGGCGGGCCATTTACCGTCATTGACGTCAATAGGGGGCGTACTTGGCATAT
GATACACTTGATGTACTGCCAAGTGGGCAGTTTACCGTAAATACTCCACCCATTGACGTCAATGGAAAGT
CCCTATTGGCGTTACTATGGGAACATACGTCATTATTGACGTCAATGGGCGGGGGTCGTTGGGCGGTCAG
CCAGGCGGGCCATTTACCGTAAGTTATGTAACGCGGAACTCCATATATGGGCTATGAACTAATGACCCCG
TAATTGATTACTATTAATAACTAGTCAATAATCAATGTCAACGCGTATATCTGGCCCGTACATCGCGAAG
CAGCGCAAAACGCCTAACCCTAAGCAGATTCTTCATGCAATTGTCGGTCAAGCCTTGCCTTGTTGTAGCT
TAAATTTTGCTCGCGCACTACTCAGCGACCTCCAACACACAAGCAGGGAGCAGATACTGGCTTAACTATG
CGGCATCAGAGCAGATTGTACTGAGAGTGCACCATAGGGGATCGGGAGATCTCCCGATCCGTCGACGTCA
GGTGGCACTTTTCGGGGAAATGTGCGCGGAACCCCTATTTGTTTATTTTTCTAAATACATTCAAATATGT
ATCCGCTCATGAGACAATAACCCTGATAAATGCTTCAATAATATTGAAAAAGGAAGAGTATGAGTATTCA
ACATTTCCGTGTCGCCCTTATTCCCTTTTTTGCGGCATTTTGCCTTCCTGTTTTTGCTCACCCAGAAACG
CTGGTGAAAGTAAAAGATGCTGAAGATCAGTTGGGTGCACGAGTGGGTTACATCGAACTGGATCTCAACA
GCGGTAAGATCCTTGAGAGTTTTCGCCCCGAAGAACGTTTTCCAATGATGAGCACTTTTAAAGTTCTGCT
ATGTGGCGCGGTATTATCCCGTATTGACGCCGGGCAAGAGCAACTCGGTCGCCGCATACACTATTCTCAG
AATGACTTGGTTGAGTACTCACCAGTCACAGAAAAGCATCTTACGGATGGCATGACAGTAAGAGAATTAT
GCAGTGCTGCCATAACCATGAGTGATAACACTGCGGCCAACTTACTTCTGACAACGATCGGAGGACCGAA
GGAGCTAACCGCTTTTTTGCACAACATGGGGGATCATGTAACTCGCCTTGATCGTTGGGAACCGGAGCTG
AATGAAGCCATACCAAACGACGAGCGTGACACCACGATGCCTGTAGCAATGGCAACAACGTTGCGCAAAC
TATTAACTGGCGAACTACTTACTCTAGCTTCCCGGCAACAATTAATAGACTGGATGGAGGCGGATAAAGT
TGCAGGACCACTTCTGCGCTCGGCCCTTCCGGCTGGCTGGTTTATTGCTGATAAATCTGGAGCCGGTGAG
CGTGGGTCTCGCGGTATCATTGCAGCACTGGGGCCAGATGGTAAGCCCTCCCGTATCGTAGTTATCTACA
CGACGGGGAGTCAGGCAACTATGGATGAACGAAATAGACAGATCGCTGAGATAGGTGCCTCACTGATTAA
GCATTGGTAACTGTCAGACCAAGTTTACTCATATATACTTTAG
Features (pLannotate 1.2.2; 24 found; start..end, strand, type, name):
    138..726     +  rep_origin     ori: high-copy-number ColE1/pMB1/pBR322/pUC origin of replication
    907..999     +  CDS            lacI (fragment): lac repressor; lacI; The lac repressor binds to the lac operator to inhibit transcription in E. coli. This inhibition can be relieved by adding lactose or isopropyl-β-D-thiogalactopyranoside (IPTG).
   1012..1033    +  protein_bind   CAP binding site: CAP binding activates transcription in the presence of cAMP. E. coli catabolite activator protein
   1048..1078    +  promoter       lac promoter: promoter for the E. coli lac operon
   1086..1102    +  protein_bind   lac operator: The lac repressor binds to the lac operator to inhibit transcription in E. coli. This inhibition can be relieved by adding lactose or isopropyl-β-D-thiogalactopyranoside (IPTG). lac repressor encoded by lacI
   1175..1296    -  polyA_signal   SV40 poly(A) signal: SV40 polyadenylation signal
   1291..1416    -  CDS            ble (fragment): BLE_KLEPN - Experimental evidence at protein level: Swiss-Prot protein existence level 1. Binding protein with a strong affinity to the bleomycin family of antibiotics. Binds to CL990; an antimitotic-antibiotic compound. From Klebsiella pneumoniae.
   1426..2448    -  CDS            HygR: aminoglycoside phosphotransferase from E. coli; aph(4)-Ia; confers resistance to hygromycin
   2456..2503    -  protein_bind   FRT: FLP-mediated recombination occurs in the 8-bp core sequence TCTAGAAA (Turan and Bode, 2011). FLP recombinase from the Saccharomyces cerevisiae 2μ plasmid
   2508..2741    -  rep_origin     f1 ori (fragment) (sequence partly withheld): f1 bacteriophage origin of replication; arrow indicates direction of (+) strand synthesis
   2762..2783    -  promoter       SV40 promoter (fragment): SV40 enhancer and early promoter
   2787..3011    -  polyA_signal   bGH poly(A) signal: bovine growth hormone polyadenylation signal
   3061..3570    -  CDS            BioID2 (fragment): promiscuous R40G mutant of a biotin protein ligase from Aquifex aeolicus (Kim et al., 2016)
   3761..3785    +  protein_bind   attB2: mutant version of attB; recombination site for the Gateway® BP reaction BP Clonase™
   3787..4503    -  CDS            EGFP: EGFP is a basic (constitutively fluorescent) green fluorescent protein published in 1996, derived from Aequorea victoria. It is reported to be a rapidly-maturing weak dimer with moderate acid sensitivity.
   4509..4533    -  protein_bind   attB1: mutant version of attB; recombination site for the Gateway® BP reaction BP Clonase™
   4704..4737    -  promoter       TRE3GV promoter (fragment): 3rd-generation Tet-responsive promoter that can be activated by binding of Tet-On® 3G, optimized for retroviral and lentiviral vectors
   4745..4764    -  promoter       PLtetO-1 promoter (fragment): modified phage lambda PL promoter with tet operator sites (Lutz and Bujard, 1997)
   4766..4785    -  promoter       PLtetO-1 promoter (fragment): modified phage lambda PL promoter with tet operator sites (Lutz and Bujard, 1997)
   4787..4990    -  promoter       CMV promoter: human cytomegalovirus (CMV) immediate early promoter
   4991..5370    -  enhancer       CMV enhancer: human cytomegalovirus immediate early enhancer
   5525..5577    +  misc_feature   bom (fragment): basis of mobility region from pBR322
   5636..5740    +  promoter       AmpR promoter: bla
   5741..6601    +  CDS            AmpR: β-lactamase; bla; confers resistance to ampicillin, carbenicillin, and related antibiotics
