[The description below was written by a language model from this plasmid's Addgene catalogue record and pLannotate feature annotations shown in this document.]
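Description:
MAC3-C-GFP-NES is a mammalian expression plasmid built on the MAC3-tag-C backbone and carrying a synthetic EGFP reading frame combined with a nuclear exclusion/export sequence (NES), fused at its C-terminus to the MAC3 tag. It is propagated in E. coli through a high-copy ColE1/pUC-type origin with ampicillin resistance (AmpR under its own bla promoter). The feature table also picks up backbone remnants such as a lac promoter/operator region and a partial f1 origin.

The expression cassette is driven by the CMV enhancer and immediate-early promoter. This is followed by short matches to tet operator-containing promoters, which suggests a tetracycline-regulatable CMV/TetO arrangement, although the catalogue lists the promoter only as CMV. The 717 bp EGFP coding sequence sits between attB1 and attB2 sites, a sign of Gateway recombination even though the catalogue lists the cloning method as restriction enzyme. The NES itself is not annotated separately. Downstream of attB2 is a region matching part of BioID2, the promiscuous biotin ligase from Aquifex aeolicus, which presumably forms the proximity-labelling component of the MAC3 tag. The record does not otherwise break down the tag's composition. A bGH polyadenylation signal terminates the transcript.

An FRT site lies directly upstream of a hygromycin resistance gene with an SV40 poly(A) signal. This is the layout typical of vectors designed for FLP-mediated integration into a genomic FRT locus, with hygromycin selection of stable, isogenic cell lines. The construct expresses a cytoplasmically directed, MAC3-tagged GFP, and the associated work concerns MAC-tag approaches to analysing protein interactions. It would plausibly serve as a localisation-specific control or reference bait in such experiments, though the record does not state this role.
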