Addgene plasmid #222603: MAC3-C-GFP-NES
Purpose: Expression of MAC3-tagged GFP-NES (C-terminal)
Depositing lab: Markku Varjosalo. Depositing organization: University of Helsinki, Institute of Biotechnology. Publication: Analyzing Protein Interactions by MAC-Tag Approaches. Liu X, Salokas K, Keskitalo S, Martinez-Botia P, Varjosalo M. Methods Mol Biol. 2023;2690:281-297. doi: 10.1007/978-1-0716-3327-4_24. PubMed 37450155.
Backbone
  Vector backbone: MAC3-tag-C (Addgene #185481)
  Vector type: Mammalian Expression, Bacterial Expression
Growth in bacteria
  Bacterial resistance: Ampicillin, 100 μg/mL
  Growth temperature: 37°C
  Growth strain: DH5alpha
  Copy number: High Copy
Gene/Insert
  Gene/Insert name: EGFP and 5' nuclear exclusion sequence (NES)
  Species: Synthetic
  Insert size (bp): 717
  Promoter: CMV
  Tag / fusion protein: MAC3 (C terminal on insert)
  Cloning method: Restriction Enzyme; 5′ cloning site Unknown (unknown if destroyed)
Terms and licenses: Academic/Nonprofit Terms; Industry Terms
How to cite: MAC3-C-GFP-NES was a gift from Markku Varjosalo (Addgene plasmid # 222603 ; http://n2t.net/addgene:222603 ; RRID:Addgene_222603)
